>Addgene plasmid #29629 | GST-TEV-FUS | addgene full sequence | sequence record 241907 | Addgene NGS Result
ATGCCATACCGCGAAAGGTTTTGCGCCATTCGATGGTGTCCGGGATCTCGACGCTCTCCCTTATGCGACT
CCTGCATTAGGAAGCAGCCCAGTAGTAGGTTGAGGCCGTTGAGCACCGCCGCCGCAAGGAATGGTGCATG
CAAGGAGATGGCGCCCAACAGTCCCCCGGCCACGGGGCCTGCCACCATACCCACGCCGAAACAAGCGCTC
ATGAGCCCGAAGTGGCGAGCCCGATCTTCCCCATCGGTGATGTCGGCGATATAGGCGCCAGCAACCGCAC
CTGTGGCGCCGGTGATGCCGGCCACGATGCGTCCGGCGTAGAGGATCGAGATCGATCTCGATCCCGCGAA
ATTAATACGACTCACTATAGGGGAATTGTGAGCGGATAACAATTCCCCTCTAGAAATAATTTTGTTTAAC
TTTAAGAAGGAGATATACCATGGGCTCCCCTATACTAGGTTATTGGAAAATTAAGGGCCTTGTGCAACCC
ACTCGACTTCTTTTGGAATATCTTGAAGAAAAATATGAAGAGCATTTGTATGAGCGCGATGAAGGTGATA
AATGGCGAAACAAAAAGTTTGAATTGGGTTTGGAGTTTCCCAATCTTCCTTATTATATTGATGGTGATGT
TAAATTAACACAGTCTATGGCCATCATACGTTATATAGCTGACAAGCACAACATGTTGGGTGGTTGTCCA
AAAGAGCGTGCAGAGATTTCAATGCTTGAAGGAGCGGTTTTGGATATTAGATACGGTGTTTCGAGAATTG
CATATAGTAAAGACTTTGAAACTCTCAAAGTTGATTTTCTTAGCAAGCTACCTGAAATGCTGAAAATGTT
CGAAGATCGTTTATGTCATAAAACATATTTAAATGGTGATCATGTAACCCATCCTGACTTCATGTTGTAT
GACGCTCTTGATGTTGTTTTATACATGGACCCAATGTGCCTGGATGCGTTCCCAAAATTAGTTTGTTTTA
AAAAACGTATTGAAGCTATCCCACAAATTGATAAGTACTTGAAATCCAGCAAGTATATAGCATGGCCTTT
GCAGGGCTGGCAAGCCACGTTTGGTGGTGGCGACCATCCTCCAAAATCGGATCTGGCTAGCGAGAATCTT
TATTTTCAGGGATCATCAACAAGTTTGTACAAAAAAGCAGGCTCCACCATGGCCTCAAACGATTATACCC
AACAAGCAACCCAAAGCTATGGGGCCTACCCCACCCAGCCCGGGCAGGGCTATTCCCAGCAGAGCAGTCA
GCCCTACGGACAGCAGAGTTACAGTGGTTATAGCCAGTCCACGGACACTTCAGGCTATGGCCAGAGCAGC
TATTCTTCTTATGGCCAGAGCCAGAACACAGGCTATGGAACTCAGTCAACTCCCCAGGGATATGGCTCGA
CTGGCGGCTATGGCAGTAGCCAGAGCTCCCAATCGTCTTACGGGCAGCAGTCCTCCTATCCTGGCTATGG
CCAGCAGCCAGCTCCCAGCAGCACCTCGGGAAGTTACGGTAGCAGTTCTCAGAGCAGCAGCTATGGGCAG
CCCCAGAGTGGGAGCTACAGCCAGCAGCCTAGCTATGGTGGACAGCAGCAAAGCTATGGACAGCAGCAAA
GCTATAATCCCCCTCAGGGCTATGGACAGCAGAACCAGTACAACAGCAGCAGTGGTGGTGGAGGTGGAGG
TGGAGGTGGAGGTAACTATGGCCAAGATCAATCCTCCATGAGTAGTGGTGGTGGCAGTGGTGGCGGTTAT
GGCAATCAAGACCAGAGTGGTGGAGGTGGCAGCGGTGGCTATGGACAGCAGGACCGTGGAGGCCGCGGCA
GGGGTGGCAGTGGTGGCGGCGGCGGCGGCGGCGGTGGTGGTTACAACCGCAGCAGTGGTGGCTATGAACC
CAGAGGTCGTGGAGGTGGCCGTGGAGGCAGAGGTGGCATGGGCGGAAGTGACCGTGGTGGCTTCAATAAA
TTTGGTGGCCCTCGGGACCAAGGATCACGTCATGACTCCGAACAGGATAATTCAGACAACAACACCATCT
TTGTGCAAGGCCTGGGTGAGAATGTTACAATTGAGTCTGTGGCTGATTACTTCAAGCAGATTGGTATTAT
TAAGACAAACAAGAAAACGGGACAGCCCATGATTAATTTGTACACAGACAGGGAAACTGGCAAGCTGAAG
GGAGAGGCAACGGTCTCTTTTGATGACCCACCTTCAGCTAAAGCAGCTATTGACTGGTTTGATGGTAAAG
AATTCTCCGGAAATCCTATCAAGGTCTCATTTGCTACTCGCCGGGCAGACTTTAATCGGGGTGGTGGCAA
TGGTCGTGGAGGCCGAGGGCGAGGAGGACCCATGGGCCGTGGAGGCTATGGAGGTGGTGGCAGTGGTGGT
GGTGGCCGAGGAGGATTTCCCAGTGGAGGTGGTGGCGGTGGAGGACAGCAGCGAGCTGGTGACTGGAAGT
GTCCTAATCCCACCTGTGAGAATATGAACTTCTCTTGGAGGAATGAATGCAACCAGTGTAAGGCCCCTAA
ACCAGATGGCCCAGGAGGGGGACCAGGTGGCTCTCACATGGGGGGTAACTACGGGGATGATCGTCGTGGT
GGCAGAGGAGGCTATGATCGAGGCGGCTACCGGGGCCGCGGCGGGGACCGTGGAGGCTTCCGAGGGGGCC
GGGGTGGTGGGGACAGAGGTGGCTTTGGCCCTGGCAAGATGGATTCCAGGGGTGAGCACAGACAGGATCG
CAGGGAGAGGCCGTATTAGGACCCAGCTTTCTTGTACAAAGTGGTTGATGATCCGAATTCGAGCTCGGCG
CGCCTGCAGGTCGACAAGCTTGCGGCCGCATAATGCTTAAGTCGAACAGAAAGTAATCGTATTGTACACG
GCCGCATAATCGAAATTAATACGACTCACTATAGGGGAATTGTGAGCGGATAACAATTCCCCATCTTAGT
ATATTAGTTAAGTATAAGAAGGAGATATACATATGGCAGATCTCAATTGGATATCGGCCGGCCACGCGAT
CGCTGACGTCGGTACCCTCGAGTCTGGTAAAGAAACCGCTGCTGCGAAATTTGAACGCCAGCACATGGAC
TCGTCTACTAGCGCAGCTTAATTAACCTAGGCTGCTGCCACCGCTGAGCAATAACTAGCATAACCCCTTG
GGGCCTCTAAACGGGTCTTGAGGGGTTTTTTGCTGAAAGGAGGAACTATATCCGGATTGGCGAATGGG
[124 nt withheld, positions 3219-3342]
C
[91 nt withheld, positions 3344-3434]
A
[49 nt withheld, positions 3436-3484]
CCTTTGACGTTGGAGTCCACGTTCTTT
[37 nt withheld, positions 3512-3548]
ACCCTATCTCGGTCTATTCTTTTGATTTATAAGGGATTTTGCCGATTTCGGCCTATTGGTTAAAAAATGA
GCTGATTTAACAAAAATTTAACGCGAATTTTAACAAAATATTAACGTTTACAATTTCTGGCGGCACGATG
GCATGAGATTATCAAAAAGGATCTTCACCTAGATCCTTTTAAATTAAAAATGAAGTTTTAAATCAATCTA
AAGTATATATGAGTAAACTTGGTCTGACAGTTACCAATGCTTAATCAGTGAGGCACCTATCTCAGCGATC
TGTCTATTTCGTTCATCCATAGTTGCCTGACTCCCCGTCGTGTAGATAACTACGATACGGGAGGGCTTAC
CATCTGGCCCCAGTGCTGCAATGATACCGCGAGACCCACGCTCACCGGCTCCAGATTTATCAGCAATAAA
CCAGCCAGCCGGAAGGGCCGAGCGCAGAAGTGGTCCTGCAACTTTATCCGCCTCCATCCAGTCTATTAAT
TGTTGCCGGGAAGCTAGAGTAAGTAGTTCGCCAGTTAATAGTTTGCGCAACGTTGTTGCCATTGCTACAG
GCATCGTGGTGTCACGCTCGTCGTTTGGTATGGCTTCATTCAGCTCCGGTTCCCAACGATCAAGGCGAGT
TACATGATCCCCCATGTTGTGCAAAAAAGCGGTTAGCTCCTTCGGTCCTCCGATCGTTGTCAGAAGTAAG
TTGGCCGCAGTGTTATCACTCATGGTTATGGCAGCACTGCATAATTCTCTTACTGTCATGCCATCCGTAA
GATGCTTTTCTGTGACTGGTGAGTACTCAACCAAGTCATTCTGAGAATAGTGTATGCGGCGACCGAGTTG
CTCTTGCCCGGCGTCAATACGGGATAATACCGCGCCACATAGCAGAACTTTAAAAGTGCTCATCATTGGA
AAACGTTCTTCGGGGCGAAAACTCTCAAGGATCTTACCGCTGTTGAGATCCAGTTCGATGTAACCCACTC
GTGCACCCAACTGATCTTCAGCATCTTTTACTTTCACCAGCGTTTCTGGGTGAGCAAAAACAGGAAGGCA
AAATGCCGCAAAAAAGGGAATAAGGGCGACACGGAAATGTTGAATACTCATACTCTTCCTTTTTCAATCA
TGATTGAAGCATTTATCAGGGTTATTGTCTCATGAGCGGATACATATTTGAATGTATTTAGAAAAATAAA
CAAATAGGTCATGACCAAAATCCCTTAACGTGAGTTTTCGTTCCACTGAGCGTCAGACCCCGTAGAAAAG
ATCAAAGGATCTTCTTGAGATCCTTTTTTTCTGCGCGTAATCTGCTGCTTGCAAACAAAAAAACCACCGC
TACCAGCGGTGGTTTGTTTGCCGGATCAAGAGCTACCAACTCTTTTTCCGAAGGTAACTGGCTTCAGCAG
AGCGCAGATACCAAATACTGTCCTTCTAGTGTAGCCGTAGTTAGGCCACCACTTCAAGAACTCTGTAGCA
CCGCCTACATACCTCGCTCTGCTAATCCTGTTACCAGTGGCTGCTGCCAGTGGCGATAAGTCGTGTCTTA
CCGGGTTGGACTCAAGACGATAGTTACCGGATAAGGCGCAGCGGTCGGGCTGAACGGGGGGTTCGTGCAC
ACAGCCCAGCTTGGAGCGAACGACCTACACCGAACTGAGATACCTACAGCGTGAGCTATGAGAAAGCGCC
ACGCTTCCCGAAGGGAGAAAGGCGGACAGGTATCCGGTAAGCGGCAGGGTCGGAACAGGAGAGCGCACGA
GGGAGCTTCCAGGGGGAAACGCCTGGTATCTTTATAGTCCTGTCGGGTTTCGCCACCTCTGACTTGAGCG
TCGATTTTTGTGATGCTCGTCAGGGGGGCGGAGCCTATGGAAAAACGCCAGCAACGCGGCCTTTTTACGG
TTCCTGGCCTTTTGCTGGCCTTTTGCTCACATGTTCTTTCCTGCGTTATCCCCTGATTCTGTGGATAACC
GTATTACCGCCTTTGAGTGAGCTGATACCGCTCGCCGCAGCCGAACGACCGAGCGCAGCGAGTCAGTGAG
CGAGGAAGCGGAAGAGCGCCTGATGCGGTATTTTCTCCTTACGCATCTGTGCGGTATTTCACACCGCAAT
GGTGCACTCTCAGTACAATCTGCTCTGATGCCGCATAGTTAAGCCAGTATACACTCCGCTATCGCTACGT
GACTGGGTCATGGCTGCGCCCCGACACCCGCCAACACCCGCTGACGCGCCCTGACGGGCTTGTCTGCTCC
CGGCATCCGCTTACAGACAAGCTGTGACCGTCTCCGGGAGCTGCATGTGTCAGAGGTTTTCACCGTCATC
ACCGAAACGCGCGAGGCAGCTGCGGTAAAGCTCATCAGCGTGGTCGTGAAGCGATTCACAGATGTCTGCC
TGTTCATCCGCGTCCAGCTCGTTGAGTTTCTCCAGAAGCGTTAATGTCTGGCTTCTGATAAAGCGGGCCA
TGTTAAGGGCGGTTTTTTCCTGTTTGGTCACTGATGCCTCCGTGTAAGGGGGATTTCTGTTCATGGGGGT
AATGATACCGATGAAACGAGAGAGGATGCTCACGATACGGGTTACTGATGATGAACATGCCCGGTTACTG
GAACGTTGTGAGGGTAAACAACTGGCGGTATGGATGCGGCGGGACCAGAGAAAAATCACTCAGGGTCAAT
GCCAGCGCTTCGTTAATACAGATGTAGGTGTTCCACAGGGTAGCCAGCAGCATCCTGCGATGCAGATCCG
GAACATAATGGTGCAGGGCGCTGACTTCCGCGTTTCCAGACTTTACGAAACACGGAAACCGAAGACCATT
CATGTTGTTGCTCAGGTCGCAGACGTTTTGCAGCAGCAGTCGCTTCACGTTCGCTCGCGTATCGGTGATT
CATTCTGCTAACCAGTAAGGCAACCCCGCCAGCCTAGCCGGGTCCTCAACGACAGGAGCACGATCATGCT
AGTCATGCCCCGCGCCCACCGGAAGGAGCTGACTGGGTTGAAGGCTCTCAAGGGCATCGGTCGAGATCCC
GGTGCCTAATGAGTGAGCTAACTTACATTAATTGCGTTGCGCTCACTGCCCGCTTTCCAGTCGGGAAACC
TGTCGTGCCAGCTGCATTAATGAATCGGCCAACGCGCGGGGAGAGGCGGTTTGCGTATTGGGCGCCAGGG
TGGTTTTTCTTTTCACCAGTGAGACGGGCAACAGCTGATTGCCCTTCACCGCCTGGCCCTGAGAGAGTTG
CAGCAAGCGGTCCACGCTGGTTTGCCCCAGCAGGCGAAAATCCTGTTTGATGGTGGTTAACGGCGGGATA
TAACATGAGCTGTCTTCGGTATCGTCGTATCCCACTACCGAGATGTCCGCACCAACGCGCAGCCCGGACT
CGGTAATGGCGCGCATTGCGCCCAGCGCCATCTGATCGTTGGCAACCAGCATCGCAGTGGGAACGATGCC
CTCATTCAGCATTTGCATGGTTTGTTGAAAACCGGACATGGCACTCCAGTCGCCTTCCCGTTCCGCTATC
GGCTGAATTTGATTGCGAGTGAGATATTTATGCCAGCCAGCCAGACGCAGACGCGCCGAGACAGAACTTA
ATGGGCCCGCTAACAGCGCGATTTGCTGGTGACCCAATGCGACCAGATGCTCCACGCCCAGTCGCGTACC
GTCTTCATGGGAGAAAATAATACTGTTGATGGGTGTCTGGTCAGAGACATCAAGAAATAACGCCGGAACA
TTAGTGCAGGCAGCTTCCACAGCAATGGCATCCTGGTCATCCAGCGGATAGTTAATGATCAGCCCACTGA
CGCGTTGCGCGAGAAGATTGTGCACCGCCGCTTTACAGGCTTCGACGCCGCTTCGTTCTACCATCGACAC
CACCACGCTGGCACCCAGTTGATCGGCGCGAGATTTAATCGCCGCGACAATTTGCGACGGCGCGTGCAGG
GCCAGACTGGAGGTGGCAACGCCAATCAGCAACGACTGTTTGCCCGCCAGTTGTTGTGCCACGCGGTTGG
GAATGTAATTCAGCTCCGCCATCGCCGCTTCCACTTTTTCCCGCGTTTTCGCAGAAACGTGGCTGGCCTG
GTTCACCACGCGGGAAACGGTCTGATAAGAGACACCGGCATACTCTGCGACATCGTATAACGTTACTGGT
TTCACATTCACCACCCTGAATTGACTCTCTTCCGGGCGCTATC
Features (pLannotate 1.2.2; 25 found; start..end, strand, type, name):
     48..327     -  CDS            TcR (fragment): tetracycline efflux protein; tet; confers resistance to tetracycline
    353..371     +  promoter       T7 promoter: promoter for bacteriophage T7 RNA polymerase
    372..396     +  protein_bind   lac operator: The lac repressor binds to the lac operator to inhibit transcription in E. coli. This inhibition can be relieved by adding lactose or isopropyl-β-D-thiogalactopyranoside (IPTG). lac repressor encoded by lacI
    411..433     +  RBS            RBS: efficient ribosome binding site from bacteriophage T7 gene 10 (Olins and Rangwala, 1989)
    446..1097    +  CDS            GST (fragment): glutathione S-transferase from Schistosoma japonicum
   1111..1131    +  CDS            capTEV™ (fragment): composite tag for in vivo biotinylation, TEV protease cleavage, and 6xHis tagging
   1139..1163    +  protein_bind   attB1: mutant version of attB; recombination site for the Gateway® BP reaction BP Clonase™
   1169..2746    +  CDS            FUS: FUS_HUMAN - Also known as TLS. Experimental evidence at protein level: Swiss-Prot protein existence level 1. DNA/RNA-binding protein that plays a role in various cellular processes such as transcription regulation, RNA splicing, RNA transport, DNA repair and damage response (PubMed:27731383). Binds to nascent pre-mRNAs and acts as a molecular mediator between RNA polymerase II and U1 small nuclear ribonucleoprotein thereby coupling transcription and splicing (PubMed:26124092). Binds also its own pre- mRNA and autoregulates its expression; this autoregulation mechanism is mediated by non-sense-
   2751..2775    -  protein_bind   attB2: mutant version of attB; recombination site for the Gateway® BP reaction BP Clonase™
   2887..2905    +  promoter       T7 promoter: promoter for bacteriophage T7 RNA polymerase
   2906..2930    +  protein_bind   lac operator: The lac repressor binds to the lac operator to inhibit transcription in E. coli. This inhibition can be relieved by adding lactose or isopropyl-β-D-thiogalactopyranoside (IPTG). lac repressor encoded by lacI
   3039..3080    +  CDS            S-Tag (fragment): affinity and epitope tag derived from pancreatic ribonuclease A
   3110..3127    +  CDS            SET1 (fragment): solubility-enhancement tag derived from T7 phage gene 10B
   3135..3182    +  terminator     T7 terminator: transcription terminator for bacteriophage T7 RNA polymerase
   3219..3674    +  rep_origin     f1 ori (sequence partly withheld): f1 bacteriophage origin of replication; arrow indicates direction of (+) strand synthesis
   3789..4649    -  CDS            AmpR: β-lactamase; bla; confers resistance to ampicillin, carbenicillin, and related antibiotics
   4650..4742    -  promoter       AmpR promoter: bla
   4823..5411    +  rep_origin     ori: high-copy-number ColE1/pMB1/pBR322/pUC origin of replication
   5597..5736    -  misc_feature   bom: basis of mobility region from pBR322
   5838..6029    -  CDS            rop: Rop protein, which maintains plasmids at low copy number; rop
   6046..6426    +  CDS            YPB1_ECOLX: Protein predicted: Swiss-Prot protein existence level 4. From Escherichia coli.
   6488..6552    -  CDS            TcR (fragment): tetracycline efflux protein; tet; confers resistance to tetracycline
   6567..6588    -  protein_bind   CAP binding site: CAP binding activates transcription in the presence of cAMP. E. coli catabolite activator protein
   6601..7683    -  CDS            lacI: lac repressor; lacI; The lac repressor binds to the lac operator to inhibit transcription in E. coli. This inhibition can be relieved by adding lactose or isopropyl-β-D-thiogalactopyranoside (IPTG).
   7684..40      -  promoter       lacI promoter (across the origin): lacI
