[The description below was written by a language model from this plasmid's Addgene catalogue record and pLannotate feature annotations shown in this document.]
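Description:
GST-TEV-FUS is a bacterial expression plasmid of about 7.7 kb, built on a pDuet-type backbone, for producing human FUS (also called TLS, fused in sarcoma/translocated in liposarcoma) as a cleavable GST fusion in E. coli. It replicates from a ColE1/pBR322-family origin. The accompanying rop gene and bom region suggest a moderate rather than high copy number, although the catalogue lists copy number as unknown. Selection is by ampicillin through the β-lactamase gene. An f1 origin is also present, along with short remnants of the tetracycline resistance gene that are not functional markers.

The expression cassette uses a T7 promoter with an adjacent lac operator and the T7 gene 10 ribosome binding site, and the plasmid carries its own lacI repressor gene. Transcription therefore depends on a host that supplies T7 RNA polymerase and can be induced with IPTG. The reading frame begins with Schistosoma japonicum glutathione S-transferase, followed by a short segment matching a TEV protease recognition site, an attB1 site, the 1,578 bp FUS coding sequence and an attB2 site. The attB sites suggest the insert passed through Gateway recombination, although the catalogue lists restriction enzyme cloning. GST allows capture on glutathione resin, and TEV cleavage then releases FUS from the tag. Downstream lies the second Duet cassette (T7 promoter, lac operator, S-tag fragment, T7 terminator), which appears to be empty.

The associated publication concerns the aggregation and toxicity of FUS as an ALS disease protein. This is consistent with use of the plasmid to purify recombinant FUS for in vitro biochemical and aggregation studies.
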