Addgene plasmid #29629: GST-TEV-FUS
Depositing lab: Aaron Gitler. Depositing organization: University of Pennsylvania. Publication: Molecular determinants and genetic modifiers of aggregation and toxicity for the ALS disease protein FUS/TLS. Sun Z, Diaz Z, Fang X, Hart MP, Chesi A, Shorter J, Gitler AD. PLoS Biol. 2011 Apr;9(4):e1000614. doi: 10.1371/journal.pbio.1000614. Epub 2011 Apr 26. PubMed 21541367.
Backbone
  Vector backbone: pDuet
  Vector type: Bacterial Expression
Growth in bacteria
  Bacterial resistance: Ampicillin, 100 μg/mL
  Growth temperature: 37°C
  Growth strain: DH5alpha
  Copy number: Unknown
Gene/Insert
  Gene/Insert name: FUS (alt names: TLS; fused in sarcoma; translocated in liposarcoma)
  Species: H. sapiens (human)
  Insert size (bp): 1578
  Entrez Gene: FUS (a.k.a. ALS6, ETM4, FUS1, HNRNPP2, POMP75, TLS, altFUS)
  Tag / fusion protein: GST (N terminal on insert); TEV (N terminal on insert)
  Cloning method: Restriction Enzyme
  Sequencing primers: 5′ n/a
Terms and licenses: Academic/Nonprofit Terms; Industry Terms: Not Available to Industry
How to cite: GST-TEV-FUS was a gift from Aaron Gitler (Addgene plasmid # 29629 ; http://n2t.net/addgene:29629 ; RRID:Addgene_29629)
