>Addgene plasmid #29629 | GST-TEV-FUS | addgene partial sequence | sequence record 35073 | 29629 with pGEX-5
TCGGATCTGGCTAGCGAGAATCTTTATTTTCAGGGATCATCAACAAGTTTGTACAAAAAAGCAGGCTCCA
CCATGGCCTCAAACGATTATACCCAACAAGCAACCCAAAGCTATGGGGCCTACCCCACCCAGCCCGGGCA
GGGCTATTCCCAGCAGAGCAGTCAGCCCTACGGACAGCAGAGTTACAGTGGTTATAGCCAGTCCACGGAC
ACTTCAGGCTATGGCCAGAGCAGCTATTCTTCTTATGGCCAGAGCCAGAACACAGGCTATGGAACTCAGT
CAACTCCCCAGGGATATGGCTCGACTGGCGGCTATGGCAGTAGCCAGAGCTCCCAATCGTCTTACGGGCA
GCAGTCCTCCTATCCTGGCTATGGCCAGCAGCCAGCTCCCAGCAGCACCTCGGGAAGTTACGGTAGCAGT
TCTCAGAGCAGCAGCTATGGGCAGCCCCAGAGTGGGAGCTACAGCCAGCAGCCTAGCTATGGTGGACAGC
AGCAAAGCTATGGACAGCAGCAAAGCTATAATCCCCCTCAGGGCTATGGACAGCAGAACCAGTACAACAG
CAGCAGTGGTGGTGGAGGTGGAGGTGGAGGTGGAGGTAACTATGGCCAAGATCAATCCTCCATGAGTAGT
GGTGGTGGCAGTGGTGGCGGTTATGGCAATCAAGACCAGAGTGGTGGAGGTGGCAGCGGTGGCTATGGAC
AGCAGGACCGTGGAGGCCGCGGCAGGGGTGGCAGTGGTGGCGGCGGCGGCGGCGGCGGTGGTGGTTACAA
CCGCAGCAGTGGTGGCTATGAA
